>Addgene plasmid #149125 | pGBW-m4046316 | addgene full sequence | sequence record 299940 | Addgene NGS Result
GCGGCCGCCCCACACACCATAGCTTCAAAATGTTTCTACTCCTTTTTTACTCTTCCAGATTTTCTCGGAC
TCCGCGCATCGCCGTACCACTTCAAAACACCCAAGCACAGCATACTAAATTTCCCCTCTTTCTTCCTCTA
GGGTGTCGTTAATTACCCGTACTAAAGGTTTGGAAAAGAAAAAAGAGACCGCCTCGTTTCTTTTTCTTCG
TCGAAAAAGGCAATAAAAATTTTTATCACGTTTCTTTTTCTTGAAAATTTTTTTTTTTGATTTTTTTCTC
TTTCGATGACCTCCCATTGATATTTAAGTTAATAAACGGTCTTCAATTTCTCAAGTTTCAGTTTCATTTT
TCTTGTTCTATTACAACTTTTTTTACTTCTTGCTCATTAGAAAGAAAGCATAGCAATCTAATCTAAGTTT
TAATTACAAAATGAAATTCTTGGTTTTTCTTGGTATCATAACTACAGTAGCCGCTTTCCACCAGGAATGT
TCCTTACAAAGCTGCACGCAACATCAACCGTACGTCGTTGATGACCCATGTCCAATCCACTTCTATTCGA
AGTGGTACATTAGAGTTGGAGCTAGGAAGTCTGCACCTTTGATTGAGCTGTGTGTCGATGAAGCTGGTTC
AAAGTCTCCAATTCAATACATCGACATTGGTAATTATACTGTCTCCTGTTTGCCCTTTACCATTAACTGC
CAAGAACCAAAATTAGGCAGTTTGGTTGTCCGATGTTCTTTCTACGAAGACTTTTTGGAATATCATGATG
TGCGTGTTGTCCTAGATTTCATCCTCGTGCCGAGAGGTTCTCACCATCATCACCATCATTAAACAGGCCC
CTTTTCCTTTGTCGATATCATGTAATTAGTTATGTCACGCTTACATTCACGCCCTCCTCCCACATCCGCT
CTAACCGAAAAGGAAGGAGTTAGACAACCTGAAGTCTAGGTCCCTATTTATTTTTTTTAATAGTTATGTT
AGTATTAAGAACGTTATTTATATTTCAAATTTTTCTTTTTTTTCTGTACAAAGCGGCCGCCGAACCACTA
GTGCACTGCAGTACACGGTTTCCTTGAAATTTTTTTGATTCGGTAATCTCCGAACAGAAGGAAGAACGAA
GGAAGGAGCACAGACTTAGATTGGTATATATACGCATATGTAGTGTTGAAGAAACATGAAATTGCCCAGT
ATTCTTAACCCAACTGCACAGAACAAAAACGTGCAGGAAACGAAGATAAATCATGTCGAAAGCTACATAT
AAGGAACGTGCTGCTACTCATCCTAGTCCTGTTGCTGCCAAGCTATTTAATATCATGCACGAAAAGCAAA
CAAACTTGTGTGCTTCATTGGATGTTCGTACCACCAAGGAATTACTGGAGTTAGTTGAAGCATTAGGTCC
CAAAATTTGTTTACTAAAAACACATGTGGATATCTTGACTGATTTTTCCATGGAGGGCACAGTTAAGCCG
CTAAAGGCATTATCCGCCAAGTACAATTTTTTACTCTTCGAGGACAGAAAATTTGCTGACATTGGTAATA
CAGTCAAATTGCAGTACTCTGCGGGTGTATACAGAATAGCAGAATGGGCAGACATTACGAATGCACACGG
TGTGGTGGGCCCAGGTATTGTTAGCGGTTTGAAGCAGGCGGCAGAAGAAGTAACAAAGGAACCTAGAGGC
CTTTTGATGTTAGCAGAATTGTCATGCAAGGGCTCCCTATCTACTGGAGAATATACTAAGGGTACTGTTG
ACATTGCGAAGAGCGACAAAGATTTTGTTATCGGCTTTATTGCTCAAAGAGACATGGGTGGAAGAGATGA
AGGTTACGATTGGTTGATTATGACACCCGGTGTGGGTTTAGATGACAAGGGAGATGCATTGGGTCAACAG
TATAGAACCGTGGATGATGTGGTTTCTACAGGATCTGACATTATTATTGTTGGAAGAGGACTATTTGCAA
AGGGAAGGGATGCTAAGGTAGAGGGTGAACGTTACAGAAAAGCAGGCTGGGAAGCATATTTGAGAAGATG
CGGCCAGCAAAACTAAAAAACTGTATTATAAGTAAATGCATGTATACTAAACTCACAAATTAGAGCTTCA
ATTTAATTATATCAGTTATTACCCGAGTAACGAAGCATCTGTGCTTCATTTTGTAGAACAAAAATGCAAC
GCGAGAGCGCTAATTTTTCAAACAAAGAATCTGAGCTGCATTTTTACAGAACAGAAATGCAACGCGAAAG
CGCTATTTTACCAACGAAGAATCTGTGCTTCATTTTTGTAAAACAAAAATGCAACGCGAGAGCGCTAATT
TTTCAAACAAAGAATCTGAGCTGCATTTTTACAGAACAGAAATGCAACGCGAGAGCGCTATTTTACCAAC
AAAGAATCTATACTTCTTTTTTGTTCTACAAAAATGCATCCCGAGAGCGCTATTTTTCTAACAAAGCATC
TTAGATTACTTTTTTTCTCCTTTGTGCGCTCTATAATGCAGTCTCTTGATAACTTTTTGCACTGTAGGTC
CGTTAAGGTTAGAAGAAGGCTACTTTGGTGTCTATTTTCTCTTCCATAAAAAAAGCCTGACTCCACTTCC
CGCGTTTACTGATTACTAGCGAAGCTGCGGGTGCATTTTTTCAAGATAAAGGCATCCCCGATTATATTCT
ATACCGATGTGGATTGCGCATACTTTGTGAACAGAAAGTGATAGCGTTGATGATTCTTCATTGGTCAGAA
AATTATGAACGGTTTCTTCTATTTTGTCTCTATATACTACGTATAGGAAATGTTTACATTTTCGTATTGT
TTTCGATTCACTCTATGAATAGTTCTTACTACAATTTTTTTGTCTAAAGAGTAATACTAGAGATAAACAT
AAAAAATGTAGAGGTCGAGTTTAGATGCAAGTTCAAGGAGCGAAAGGTGGATGGGTAGGTTATATAGGGA
TATAGCACAGAGATATATAGCAAAGAGATACTTTTGAGCAATGTTTGTGGAAGCGGTATTCGCAATATTT
TAGTAGCTCGTTACAGTCCGGTGCGTTTTTGGTTTTTTGAAAGTGCGTCATCAGAGCGCTTTTGGTTTTC
AAAAGCGCTCTGAAGTTCCTATACTTTCTAGCTAGAGAATAGGAACTTCCCGAGCGGCCGCGTGTTACAA
GCTTGACTCCAGCGTAACTGGACTGCAATCAACTCACTGGCTCACCTTCACGGGTGGGCCTTTCTTCGGT
AGAAAATCAAAGGATCTTCTTGAGATCCTTTTTTTCTGCGCGTAATCTGCTGCTTGCAAACAAAAAAACC
ACCGCTACCAGCGGTGGTTTGTTTGCCGGATCAAGAGCTACCAACTCTTTTTCCGAGGTAACTGGCTTCA
GCAGAGCGCAGATACCAAATACTGTTCTTCTAGTGTAGCCGTAGTTAGGCCACCACTTCAAGAACTCTGT
AGCACCGCCTACATACCTCGCTCTGCTAATCCTGTTACCAGTGGCTGCTGCCAGTGGCGATAAGTCGTGT
CTTACCGGGTTGGACTCAAGACGATAGTTACCGGATAAGGCGCAGCGGTCGGGCTGAACGGGGGGTTCGT
GCACACAGCCCAGCTTGGAGCGAACGACCTACACCGAACTGAGATACCTACAGCGTGAGCTATGAGAAAG
CGCCACGCTTCCCGAAGGGAGAAAGGCGGACAGGTATCCGGTAAGCGGCAGGGTCGGAACAGGAGAGCGC
ACGAGGGAGCTTCCAGGGGTAAACGCCTGGTATCTTTATAGTCCTGTCGGGTTTCGCCACCTCTGACTTG
AGCATCGATTTTTGTGATGCTCGTCAGGGGGGCGGAGCCTATGGAAAAACGCCAGCAACGCAGAAAGGCC
CACCCGAAGGTGAGCCAGGTGATTACATTTGGGCCCTCATCAGAGGTTTTCACCGTCATCACCGAAACGC
GCGAGGCAGCTGCGGTAAAGCTCATCAGCGTGGTCGTGAAGCGATTCACAGATGTCTGCCTGTTCATCCG
CGTCCAGCTCGTTGAGTTTCTCCAGAAGCGTTAATGTCTGGCTTCTGATAAAGCGGGCCATGTTAAGGGC
GGTTTTTTCCTGTTTGGTCACTTACCAATGCTTAATCAGTGAGGCACCTATCTCAGCGATCTGTCTATTT
CGTTCATCCATAGTTGCCTGACTCCCCGTCGTGTAGATAACTACGATGCGGGAGGGCTTACCATCTGGCC
CCAGTGCTGCAATGATACCGCGAGACCCACGCTCACCGGCTCCAGATTTATCAGCAATAAACCAGCCAGC
CGGGAGGGCCGAGCGCAGAAGTGATCCTGCAACTTTATCCGCCTCCATCCAGTCTATTAATTGTTGCCGG
GAAGCTAGAGTAAGTAGTTCGCCAGTTAATAGTTTGCGCAACGTTGTTGCCATTGCTACAGGCATCGTGG
TGTCACGCTCGTCGTTTGGTATGGCTTCATTCAGCTCCGGTTCCCAACGATCAAGGCGAGTTACATGATC
CCCCATGTTGTGCAAAAAAGCGGTTAGCTCCTTCGGTCCTCCGATCGTTGCCAGAAGTAAGTTGGCCGCA
GTGTTATCACTCATGGTTATGGCAGCACTGCATAATTCTCTTACTGTCATGCCATCCGTGAGATGCTTTT
CTGTGACTGGTGAGTACTCAACCAAGTCATTCTGAGAATAGTGTATGCGGCGACCGAGTTGCTCTTGCCC
GGCGTCAATACGGGATAATACCGCGCCACATAGCAGAACTTTAAAAGTGCTCATCATTGGAAAACGTTCT
TCGGGGCGTAAACTCTCAAGGATCTTACCGCTGTTGAGATCCAGTTCGATGTAACCCACTCGTGCACCCA
ACTGATCTTCAGCATCTTTTACTTTCACCAGCGTTTCTGGGTGAGCAAAAACAGGAAGGCAAAATGCCGC
AAAAAAGGGAATAAGGGCGACACGGAAATGTTGAATACTCATTTTAGCTTCCTTAGCTCCTGAAAATCTC
GATAACTCAAAAAATACGCCCGGTAGTGATCTTATTTCATTATGGTGAAAGTTGGAACCTCTTACGTGCC
GATCAAGTCAAAAGCCTCCGGTCGGAGGCTTTTGACTTTCTGCTATGGAGGTCAGGTATGATTTAAATGG
TCAGTTAGA
Features (pLannotate 1.2.2; 13 found; start..end, strand, type, name):
     10..417     +  promoter       TEF1 promoter: S. cerevisiae TEF1; promoter for EF-1α
    431..793     +  CDS            NS8_SARS2: Experimental evidence at protein level: Swiss-Prot protein existence level 1. Plays a role in modulating host immune response (PubMed:31986261). Binds to IL17RA receptor, leading to IL17 pathway activation and an increased secretion of pro-inflammatory factors. Contributes to cytokine storm during COVID-19 infection. From Severe acute respiratory syndrome coronavirus 2 (2019-nCoV) (SARS-CoV-2).
    858..1030    +  terminator     CYC1 terminator (fragment): S. cerevisiae CYC1; transcription terminator for CYC1
   1066..1242    +  promoter       URA3 promoter (fragment): S. cerevisiae URA3
   1243..2046    +  CDS            URA3: orotidine-5'-phosphate decarboxylase, required for uracil biosynthesis; S. cerevisiae URA3; yeast auxotrophic marker, counterselectable with 5-fluoroorotic acid (5-FOA)
   2129..3111    -  rep_origin     2μ ori: yeast 2μ plasmid origin of replication
   3189..3218    +  terminator     T3Te terminator: phage T3 early transcription terminator
   3240..3827    +  rep_origin     ori: high-copy-number ColE1/pMB1/pBR322/pUC origin of replication
   3839..3866    -  terminator     T7Te terminator: phage T7 early transcription terminator
   3890..4081    -  CDS            rop: Rop protein, which maintains plasmids at low copy number; rop
   4082..4942    -  CDS            AmpR: β-lactamase; bla; confers resistance to ampicillin, carbenicillin, and related antibiotics
   4943..5045    -  promoter       cat promoter: promoter of the E. coli cat gene encoding chloramphenicol acetyltransferase
   5046..5077    -  terminator     tonB terminator: bidirectional E. coli tonB-P14 transcription terminator
