[The description below was written by a language model from this plasmid's Addgene catalogue record and pLannotate feature annotations shown in this document.]
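Description:
pGBW-m4046316 is an episomal yeast expression plasmid for producing the SARS-CoV-2 ORF8 accessory protein in Saccharomyces cerevisiae. It is a shuttle vector. In E. coli it replicates from a ColE1/pUC-type origin and is selected with ampicillin through a β-lactamase gene that the annotation places downstream of a cat promoter. In yeast it is maintained by the 2μ origin and selected by uracil prototrophy through URA3, a marker that can also be counterselected with 5-FOA. The catalogue lists the plasmid as high copy, although the feature table also annotates a short rop coding region next to AmpR. Phage T3Te and T7Te terminators flank the bacterial origin, and a tonB terminator lies beyond the AmpR cassette, presumably insulating these modules from read-through transcription.

The payload is a synthetic ORF8 coding sequence recoded for S. cerevisiae codon usage ("recode 1") and based on the NCBI reference protein. It is driven by the strong constitutive TEF1 promoter and followed by a CYC1 terminator fragment. According to the record, the backbone supplies a C-terminal thrombin-cleavable 6xHis tag, which would allow affinity purification and later tag removal. The feature table does not annotate this tag separately, though a short unannotated stretch lies between the ORF8 match and the terminator. The insert was made by gene synthesis with a NotI site. ORF8 is described as a modulator of host immune responses that binds the IL17RA receptor and promotes pro-inflammatory signalling. The construct therefore suits expression, purification and functional study of the viral protein in yeast. The depositor notes that its NGS quality control may not have covered the entire plasmid.
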