Addgene plasmid #149125: pGBW-m4046316
Purpose: Yeast Expression plasmid for SARS-CoV-2 ORF8 protein
Depositing lab: Ginkgo Bioworks & Benjie Chen. Depositing organization: Ginkgo Bioworks.
Backbone
  Vector backbone: AmpR; 2u URA3
  Backbone size w/o insert (bp): 4078
  Vector type: Yeast Expression
  Selectable markers: URA3
Growth in bacteria
  Bacterial resistance: Ampicillin, 100 μg/mL
  Growth temperature: 37°C
  Growth strain: DH5alpha
  Copy number: High Copy
Gene/Insert
  Gene/Insert name: SARS-CoV-2 ORF8 protein
  Species: S. cerevisiae (budding yeast); Severe acute respiratory syndrome coronavirus 2
  Insert size (bp): 359
  Mutation: Saccharomyces cerevisiae recode 1
  Entrez Gene: ORF8 (a.k.a. GU280_gp09)
  Promoter: pTEF1
  Tag / fusion protein: Cleavable thrombin;6xHIS (C terminal on backbone)
  Cloning method: Unknown
Resource information
  A portion of this plasmid was derived from a plasmid made by: GinkgoBioworks
Depositor comments: NCBI Reference Sequence: YP_009724396.1. Created by gene synthesis with Not1 site. NGS used for QC was performed by Ginkgo and may not fully cover the entire plasmid.
How to cite: pGBW-m4046316 was a gift from Ginkgo Bioworks & Benjie Chen (Addgene plasmid # 149125 ; http://n2t.net/addgene:149125 ; RRID:Addgene_149125)
